Addgene plasmid #221015: pcDNA5-FRT/TO-FLAG-msMMS22L
Purpose: mammalian expression vector of Flag tagged mouse MMS22L
Depositing lab: Daniel Durocher. Depositing organization: Sinai Health System. Publication: The MMS22L-TONSL complex mediates recovery from replication stress and homologous recombination. O'Donnell L, Panier S, Wildenhain J, Tkach JM, Al-Hakim A, Landry MC, Escribano-Diaz C, Szilard RK, Young JT, Munro M, Canny MD, Kolas NK, Zhang W, Harding SM, Ylanko J, Mendez M, Mullin M, Sun T, Habermann B, Datti A, Bristow RG, Gingras AC, Tyers MD, Brown GW, Durocher D. Mol Cell. 2010 Nov 24;40(4):619-31. doi: 10.1016/j.molcel.2010.10.024. Epub 2010 Nov 4. PubMed 21055983.
Backbone
  Vector backbone: pcDNA5 Flag-FRT-T0
  Backbone manufacturer: ThermoFisher
  Backbone size w/o insert (bp): 5126
  Total vector size (bp): 8843
  Vector type: Mammalian Expression
  Selectable markers: Hygromycin
Growth in bacteria
  Bacterial resistance: Ampicillin, 100 μg/mL
  Growth temperature: 37°C
  Growth strain: DH5alpha
  Copy number: High Copy
Gene/Insert
  Gene/Insert name: MMS22L (alt name: C16orf167)
  Species: M. musculus (mouse)
  Insert size (bp): 3714
  Mutation: naturally siResistant to siMMS22L (human) aagacuugcuguugcgaua
  Entrez Gene: Mms22l (a.k.a. F730047E07Rik, Gm134)
  Promoter: CMV
  Tag / fusion protein: Flag (N terminal on insert)
  Cloning method: Other
  Sequencing primers: 5′ cgcaaatgggcggtaggcgtg
Terms and licenses: Academic/Nonprofit Terms; Industry Terms
How to cite: pcDNA5-FRT/TO-FLAG-msMMS22L was a gift from Daniel Durocher (Addgene plasmid # 221015 ; http://n2t.net/addgene:221015 ; RRID:Addgene_221015)
