[The description below was written by a language model from this plasmid's Addgene catalogue record and pLannotate feature annotations shown in this document.]
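Description:
pcDNA5-FRT/TO-FLAG-msMMS22L is an 8.8 kb mammalian expression plasmid built on a FLAG-modified version of the commercial pcDNA5/FRT/TO backbone. It is propagated in E. coli as a high-copy plasmid through a ColE1/pUC-type origin and selected with ampicillin (β-lactamase under its own promoter). Small remnants of f1 ori, lac regulatory sequences and a ble fragment are annotated in the backbone but do not appear to have a functional role.

The payload is the full-length mouse Mms22l coding sequence (about 3.7 kb) with an N-terminal FLAG epitope, transcribed from the human CMV immediate-early enhancer/promoter and terminated by the bovine growth hormone polyadenylation signal. Immediately downstream of the CMV promoter the annotation picks up two short tet operator matches. These correspond to the "TO" design, in which the promoter is repressed in cells expressing the Tet repressor and induced by tetracycline or doxycycline. In cells lacking the repressor it behaves as a constitutive CMV promoter. Downstream sits an FRT site directly preceding a hygromycin phosphotransferase gene with an SV40 poly(A) signal. No complete promoter is annotated in front of this marker, so in this vector family hygromycin resistance arises only after FLP-mediated integration into a genomic FRT landing pad that supplies the promoter and start codon, giving isogenic, single-copy stable lines.

MMS22L is a component of the MMS22L-TONSL complex, which promotes homologous recombination-mediated repair of stalled or collapsed replication forks. The record notes that the mouse sequence is naturally resistant to an siRNA targeting human MMS22L. This makes the construct suited to complementation experiments in human cells depleted of the endogenous protein, and to detection or purification of the protein through its FLAG tag.
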