Features (pLannotate 1.2.2; 22 found; start..end, strand, type, name):
     28..80      -  misc_feature   bom (fragment): basis of mobility region from pBR322
    235..614     +  enhancer       CMV enhancer: human cytomegalovirus immediate early enhancer
    615..818     +  promoter       CMV promoter: human cytomegalovirus (CMV) immediate early promoter
    820..839     +  promoter       PLtetO-1 promoter (fragment): modified phage lambda PL promoter with tet operator sites (Lutz and Bujard, 1997)
    841..860     +  promoter       PLtetO-1 promoter (fragment): modified phage lambda PL promoter with tet operator sites (Lutz and Bujard, 1997)
    868..901     +  promoter       TRE3GV promoter (fragment): 3rd-generation Tet-responsive promoter that can be activated by binding of Tet-On® 3G, optimized for retroviral and lentiviral vectors
    992..1016    +  CDS            3xFLAG (fragment): three tandem FLAG® epitope tags
   1041..4754    +  CDS            Mms22l: MMS22_MOUSE - Experimental evidence at protein level: Swiss-Prot protein existence level 1. Component of the MMS22L-TONSL complex, a complex that stimulates the recombination-dependent repair of stalled or collapsed replication forks. The MMS22L-TONSL complex is required to maintain genome integrity during DNA replication by promoting homologous recombination-mediated repair of replication fork-associated double- strand breaks. It may act by mediating the assembly of RAD51 filaments on ssDNA (By similarity). From Mus musculus (Mouse).
   4801..5025    +  polyA_signal   bGH poly(A) signal: bovine growth hormone polyadenylation signal
   5029..5050    +  promoter       SV40 promoter (fragment): SV40 enhancer and early promoter
   5071..5304    +  rep_origin     f1 ori (fragment) (sequence partly withheld): f1 bacteriophage origin of replication; arrow indicates direction of (+) strand synthesis
   5309..5356    +  protein_bind   FRT: FLP-mediated recombination occurs in the 8-bp core sequence TCTAGAAA (Turan and Bode, 2011). FLP recombinase from the Saccharomyces cerevisiae 2μ plasmid
   5364..6386    +  CDS            HygR: hygromycin B phosphotransferase confers resistance to hygromycin
   6396..6521    +  CDS            ble (fragment): BLE_KLEPN - Experimental evidence at protein level: Swiss-Prot protein existence level 1. Binding protein with a strong affinity to the bleomycin family of antibiotics. Binds to CL990; an antimitotic-antibiotic compound. From Klebsiella pneumoniae.
   6516..6637    +  polyA_signal   SV40 poly(A) signal: SV40 polyadenylation signal
   6710..6726    -  protein_bind   lac operator: The lac repressor binds to the lac operator to inhibit transcription in E. coli. This inhibition can be relieved by adding lactose or isopropyl-β-D-thiogalactopyranoside (IPTG). lac repressor encoded by lacI
   6734..6764    -  promoter       lac promoter: promoter for the E. coli lac operon
   6779..6800    -  protein_bind   CAP binding site: CAP binding activates transcription in the presence of cAMP. E. coli catabolite activator protein
   6813..6905    -  CDS            lacI (fragment): lac repressor; lacI; The lac repressor binds to the lac operator to inhibit transcription in E. coli. This inhibition can be relieved by adding lactose or isopropyl-β-D-thiogalactopyranoside (IPTG).
   7088..7676    -  rep_origin     ori: high-copy-number ColE1/pMB1/pBR322/pUC origin of replication
   7847..8707    -  CDS            AmpR: β-lactamase; bla; confers resistance to ampicillin, carbenicillin, and related antibiotics
   8708..8812    -  promoter       AmpR promoter: bla
>Addgene plasmid #221015 | pcDNA5-FRT/TO-FLAG-msMMS22L | addgene full sequence | sequence record 444212 | Addgene NGS Result
GACGGATCGGGAGATCTCCCGATCCCCTATGGTGCACTCTCAGTACAATCTGCTCTGATGCCGCATAGTT
AAGCCAGTATCTGCTCCCTGCTTGTGTGTTGGAGGTCGCTGAGTAGTGCGCGAGCAAAATTTAAGCTACA
ACAAGGCAAGGCTTGACCGACAATTGCATGAAGAATCTGCTTAGGGTTAGGCGTTTTGCGCTGCTTCGCG
ATGTACGGGCCAGATATACGCGTTGACATTGATTATTGACTAGTTATTAATAGTAATCAATTACGGGGTC
ATTAGTTCATAGCCCATATATGGAGTTCCGCGTTACATAACTTACGGTAAATGGCCCGCCTGGCTGACCG
CCCAACGACCCCCGCCCATTGACGTCAATAATGACGTATGTTCCCATAGTAACGCCAATAGGGACTTTCC
ATTGACGTCAATGGGTGGAGTATTTACGGTAAACTGCCCACTTGGCAGTACATCAAGTGTATCATATGCC
AAGTACGCCCCCTATTGACGTCAATGACGGTAAATGGCCCGCCTGGCATTATGCCCAGTACATGACCTTA
TGGGACTTTCCTACTTGGCAGTACATCTACGTATTAGTCATCGCTATTACCATGGTGATGCGGTTTTGGC
AGTACATCAATGGGCGTGGATAGCGGTTTGACTCACGGGGATTTCCAAGTCTCCACCCCATTGACGTCAA
TGGGAGTTTGTTTTGGCACCAAAATCAACGGGACTTTCCAAAATGTCGTAACAACTCCGCCCCATTGACG
CAAATGGGCGGTAGGCGTGTACGGTGGGAGGTCTATATAAGCAGAGCTCTCCCTATCAGTGATAGAGATC
TCCCTATCAGTGATAGAGATCGTCGACGAGCTCGTTTAGTGAACCGTCAGATCGCCTGGAGACGCCATCC
ACGCTGTTTTGACCTCCATAGAAGACACCGGGACCGATCCAGCCTCCGGACTCTAGCGTTTAAACTTAAG
CTTGGTACCATGGACTACAAAGACGATGACGATAAAGCCGCCAGTTTAAACGGCGCGCCAATGGATGGCT
GTTCAGCAGCGTCGACCTTCTTGACTGACAGCTTAGAGCTGGAGCTGGGGACAGAGTGGTGCAAACCCCC
CTGCTTTTCTTGCGCTTTTGACAACAGAGAAGGAAAATTCTCTGGAGAGTCCTACCTTGCCAGTGGCGCC
CTTAAGCGGTTAATTTTAAATCTTGATCCATTACCAACTAATTTTGAAGAGGATACAGTAGAACTATTTG
GCTTCCAATGGGTTACAGAAACAGCGCTAGTCTATTCCTGTAGAGAGCTCTTTCATTTATTCAGGCAACA
GATATTTAACTTGGAGTCCTTGGTACAAGTCAGCTGTGATTTTGGGAAAATAGCCACCTTGCACGCCAAA
GCAGACAGTATTAGGCAACAATGTGTAGTGTTCCTTCACTACATTAAAGTTTTCATCTTCAGGTGTCTGA
AAGTACAGGAAGCAGAGAGCCACAGTCGCCCTGCCCATCCCTATGAGGCTTTGGAAGCCCAGCTTCCCTC
CATGTTGGTCGATGAGCTCCGTGGATTACTTCTGTACATTGGACATCTAGCTGCACTTCCCAGTGTTACT
GTAGGAGCGTTTGTAAATCAAAACCAGATGAAGCTCTTCCCTCCATCATGGCATTTATTACATCTCTATT
TAGATACCCACTGGCTGGTGTTGGAAATACTGCATATTCTGGGAGAAAAATTGAAACAAGTTGTTTATGG
TCGTCAGTTTATTGGTCAGGCAGGTGACAATTTAACCAATGTCAGCCTCTTTGAAGAACATTGTGAACAT
CTTTTCTGTGACTTAATATGCCTGTCACTCAACAGATTTGACAAGGTCATGCCTTCAGAAGCACTACTGA
TTAGTCACTGCCCATGCTCCTGTGTTAAAGAATTATGGGTTCTACTTATTCATCTTTTAGACCACAGAAG
GAAATGGTCTGTTGCAGATTCATTTTGGAATTGGTTGAATAAACTACTTAGAACACTTTTTGAAAAGTCA
AGTGACCAACGAAGATCTTCTGTGTCTCTAACCCAGGCCAAGGATCCATTAGGCTTTAGTTGGTGGATTA
GTGTTCATGTAGCATCATTGTACCAGATTGATCGCCATGGTGTGTCAGACAAAATGAAACAGATGGAATC
CAATTGGAGCTTTATAGAAGAACTTTTGAAACGGTCCGTCACTGTTCAGGATAGTATACTAGAAGAACAA
TTGCGAATGCATCTTCATTGTTGTTTGACACTTTGTGATTTCTGGGAGCCAAATATTTCAGTTGTCACCA
TTTTATGGGAGTATTATTCTAAGAACCTGAATAGCTCCTTCAGTATTTCCTGGCTTCCTTTGAAAGGCCT
TACCAATATTATCAAGTCTCCACTGTCGATGCTTACACTGGTGAGGAACTGCTGTAGTGATAAACAAGAC
CCTGACCTCTATAAGTCCAGCAGCAGTTACATCATTTTTCTTTGCATTCTGGCAAAAGTTGTTAAGAAAG
CAATGAGAACCAGCGGCCCTCACCCTTGGAAGCAAGTTAAAGGAAGAATATATTCTAAGTTTCATCAAAA
AAGAATGGAAGAACTAACTGAAGTTGGCCTACAGAACTTTTTCAGCCTTTTTCTACTGTTAGCAGCTGTT
GCAGAGATAGAAGATGTAGCAAGCCATGTTTTAGACCTCCTTCGTTTCCTCAGGCCTGCCTCCATGTCAT
CTCATGGAGCCCTTGTTTGGAAGGGTCAGATGGCATTTCTCCTGATGTATGCCCAGAAAAACTTGGACAT
TGGTGTTTGGGCTGAGAAACTGTCATGTGAATTCCAAGAGAAAGCAAAGGAATTCTTGGTATCTAAGAAT
GATGAAATGGTACAGAGACATGCTCTATGGACACTGCTTTGCATCTATATTGATGGTGTTCAAGAAGTAT
TTGAGACCAGCAGTTGCTTGTATCCTTCTCATGAGCATCTTCTCAATGATGGATTTAGCATGTTACTGCC
AGCCTGTCGAGAATCTGAACTTAGGACAGTCCTGAACTTTCTACAAGCTGTTCTGGCGAGAATCAGGAGT
GTTCATCAGCAATTGTGTCAGGAACTTCAAAGAGAGAATGTGGACCTAACTGTGCAGTCTTCATTATCGG
CTAAAGAGCGCCCCCTGGCTGCCGTCGCTGGTGCACTGTGGAGGCATTTCTTTTCCTTTCTCAAGAGTCA
GAGAATGACACAAGTTGTGCCTCTCTCCCAGCTTGCAGATGCCGCTGCAGATTTTACTTTGCTGGCAGTG
GACATGCCAAACACAGCACCACCAGATCTTCAGCCACAGCCAGTTATATCAATAATTCAGCTTTTTGGTT
GGGATGATATCATCTGGCCCCAAGTTGTAGCAAGATATTTAAGTCATTTGCTACAAAATAGCACAGTATA
TGAAGCACTTTCTCAGTCAAGTTGCGTGTCTTCTCAGTCCTTAACTATAAGATCATGGGTCCGTTGTGTT
TTGCAAATGCACATAAAACACCTCTCTGACCCTGACTTGCTGATTGATGTGAATCCTGAACAGGCCGTGG
AAAAAGAGTACATGGAACAGCTGGCTGAAATGACAAGATTACTATTTACACTCTCAGAAGTAAAGAGTGT
CTTCTCAAAGGCTCAAATAGAGCAATTACCCAGCCCAGACGATCCCAAGCAAGCGCTTATTCAGTTCCTG
GAGGCTGTTGGTGTGACTTACAGGACTCTGCAGACATTTTCTGATAAATCTGCCATGGTCACAAAGTCCT
TAGAATACCTTGGTGAAGTATTAAAATATATAAAGCCTTATTTGGGGAAAAAAGTTTCCAGTGCAGGGTT
GCAGCTGACTTACGGGATAATGGGAATTCTTGTTAAGTCATGGGCACACATCTTTGCCACCTCTAAAGCA
CAGAAGCTACTTTTTCGGATAATAGACTGTTTGTTGCTGCCACATACAGTGCTACAGCAAGACAAGGAGC
TGCCTGGGCCCATGCTGACTGCAATTCAGAAGACGCTTCCTCTCTATCTACAGGGCATATGTATTGTATG
CTGCCAGTCTCAAAATCCAAATGCCTACTTGAATCAGTTGCTGAGGAATGTCATTGAGCAGTACATAGGG
AGGTTTCTCCCAACCTCGCCCTGTGTTTCAGATCTGGGACAGCACCCTGTTCTGTTGGCACTGAGAAACC
CTGCCTCTGTTCCCTCGATGACGCCTCTAAGAAAGCACACTGTCCATGCCATAAGGAAATCCTACCTTGA
GTTCAAAGGGTCCTCACCCCCTCCTCGATTAGCATCCGTATTGGCCTTCGTCCTTCAGCTCTTCAAGGAC
ACCGAAATGGGTGCCTGTGACCTTGAGCTGCTCCTTCCTGGCATCCTGAAATGTTTGGTGTTGGTAAATG
AACCCCAAGTTAAAAAGCTGGCCACAGAGAACCTGCAGTGCATGGTACAAACCTGCCAAGTGGGGTCGGA
AGGAGGACCTGCCACCCAGCTGACTTCTCTGTTTAGGCAGTTCATCCAGGACTATGGTATGCAATACAGT
TATCAAGTATACAGCATCCTAGAGACAGTAGCAACGCTGAATCAGCACGTTGTCATCCAATTGATTCCTA
CCCTCACTCAGTCTCTGAAGGATTCAGAGCTCAAATGGGGCCTCGGCAGAAATATTGCACAAAGGGAAGC
ATATAGCAGACTTTTATCTGGCCTAGGACAGGTAGGACAGGGCGAGAAGCAGAGACTGGAAAAGTAGCTC
GAGTCTAGAGGGCCCGTTTAAACCCGCTGATCAGCCTCGACTGTGCCTTCTAGTTGCCAGCCATCTGTTG
TTTGCCCCTCCCCCGTGCCTTCCTTGACCCTGGAAGGTGCCACTCCCACTGTCCTTTCCTAATAAAATGA
GGAAATTGCATCGCATTGTCTGAGTAGGTGTCATTCTATTCTGGGGGGTGGGGTGGGGCAGGACAGCAAG
GGGGAGGATTGGGAAGACAATAGCAGGCATGCTGGGGATGCGGTGGGCTCTATGGCTTCTGAGGCGGAAA
GAACCAGCTGGGGCTCTAGGGGGTATCCCC
[124 nt withheld, positions 5071-5194]
C
[91 nt withheld, positions 5196-5286]
AGGGTGATGGTTCACGTACCTAGAAGTTCCTATTCCGAAGTTCCTATTCTCTAGAAAGTATAGGAACTTC
CTTGGCCAAAAAGCCTGAACTCACCGCGACGTCTGTCGAGAAGTTTCTGATCGAAAAGTTCGACAGCGTC
TCCGACCTGATGCAGCTCTCGGAGGGCGAAGAATCTCGTGCTTTCAGCTTCGATGTAGGAGGGCGTGGAT
ATGTCCTGCGGGTAAATAGCTGCGCCGATGGTTTCTACAAAGATCGTTATGTTTATCGGCACTTTGCATC
GGCCGCGCTCCCGATTCCGGAAGTGCTTGACATTGGGGAGTTCAGCGAGAGCCTGACCTATTGCATCTCC
CGCCGTGCACAGGGTGTCACGTTGCAAGACCTGCCTGAAACCGAACTGCCCGCTGTTCTGCAGCCGGTCG
CGGAGGCCATGGATGCGATCGCTGCGGCCGATCTTAGCCAGACGAGCGGGTTCGGCCCATTCGGACCGCA
AGGAATCGGTCAATACACTACATGGCGTGATTTCATATGCGCGATTGCTGATCCCCATGTGTATCACTGG
CAAACTGTGATGGACGACACCGTCAGTGCGTCCGTCGCGCAGGCTCTCGATGAGCTGATGCTTTGGGCCG
AGGACTGCCCCGAAGTCCGGCACCTCGTGCACGCGGATTTCGGCTCCAACAATGTCCTGACGGACAATGG
CCGCATAACAGCGGTCATTGACTGGAGCGAGGCGATGTTCGGGGATTCCCAATACGAGGTCGCCAACATC
TTCTTCTGGAGGCCGTGGTTGGCTTGTATGGAGCAGCAGACGCGCTACTTCGAGCGGAGGCATCCGGAGC
TTGCAGGATCGCCGCGGCTCCGGGCGTATATGCTCCGCATTGGTCTTGACCAACTCTATCAGAGCTTGGT
TGACGGCAATTTCGATGATGCAGCTTGGGCGCAGGGTCGATGCGACGCAATCGTCCGATCCGGAGCCGGG
ACTGTCGGGCGTACACAAATCGCCCGCAGAAGCGCGGCCGTCTGGACCGATGGCTGTGTAGAAGTACTCG
CCGATAGTGGAAACCGACGCCCCAGCACTCGTCCGAGGGCAAAGGAATAGCACGTACTACGAGATTTCGA
TTCCACCGCCGCCTTCTATGAAAGGTTGGGCTTCGGAATCGTTTTCCGGGACGCCGGCTGGATGATCCTC
CAGCGCGGGGATCTCATGCTGGAGTTCTTCGCCCACCCCAACTTGTTTATTGCAGCTTATAATGGTTACA
AATAAAGCAATAGCATCACAAATTTCACAAATAAAGCATTTTTTTCACTGCATTCTAGTTGTGGTTTGTC
CAAACTCATCAATGTATCTTATCATGTCTGTATACCGTCGACCTCTAGCTAGAGCTTGGCGTAATCATGG
TCATAGCTGTTTCCTGTGTGAAATTGTTATCCGCTCACAATTCCACACAACATACGAGCCGGAAGCATAA
AGTGTAAAGCCTGGGGTGCCTAATGAGTGAGCTAACTCACATTAATTGCGTTGCGCTCACTGCCCGCTTT
CCAGTCGGGAAACCTGTCGTGCCAGCTGCATTAATGAATCGGCCAACGCGCGGGGAGAGGCGGTTTGCGT
ATTGGGCGCTCTTCCGCTTCCTCGCTCACTGACTCGCTGCGCTCGGTCGTTCGGCTGCGGCGAGCGGTAT
CAGCTCACTCAAAGGCGGTAATACGGTTATCCACAGAATCAGGGGATAACGCAGGAAAGAACATGTGAGC
AAAAGGCCAGCAAAAGGCCAGGAACCGTAAAAAGGCCGCGTTGCTGGCGTTTTTCCATAGGCTCCGCCCC
CCTGACGAGCATCACAAAAATCGACGCTCAAGTCAGAGGTGGCGAAACCCGACAGGACTATAAAGATACC
AGGCGTTTCCCCCTGGAAGCTCCCTCGTGCGCTCTCCTGTTCCGACCCTGCCGCTTACCGGATACCTGTC
CGCCTTTCTCCCTTCGGGAAGCGTGGCGCTTTCTCATAGCTCACGCTGTAGGTATCTCAGTTCGGTGTAG
GTCGTTCGCTCCAAGCTGGGCTGTGTGCACGAACCCCCCGTTCAGCCCGACCGCTGCGCCTTATCCGGTA
ACTATCGTCTTGAGTCCAACCCGGTAAGACACGACTTATCGCCACTGGCAGCAGCCACTGGTAACAGGAT
TAGCAGAGCGAGGTATGTAGGCGGTGCTACAGAGTTCTTGAAGTGGTGGCCTAACTACGGCTACACTAGA
AGAACAGTATTTGGTATCTGCGCTCTGCTGAAGCCAGTTACCTTCGGAAAAAGAGTTGGTAGCTCTTGAT
CCGGCAAACAAACCACCGCTGGTAGCGGTGGTTTTTTTGTTTGCAAGCAGCAGATTACGCGCAGAAAAAA
AGGATCTCAAGAAGATCCTTTGATCTTTTCTACGGGGTCTGACGCTCAGTGGAACGAAAACTCACGTTAA
GGGATTTTGGTCATGAGATTATCAAAAAGGATCTTCACCTAGATCCTTTTAAATTAAAAATGAAGTTTTA
AATCAATCTAAAGTATATATGAGTAAACTTGGTCTGACAGTTACCAATGCTTAATCAGTGAGGCACCTAT
CTCAGCGATCTGTCTATTTCGTTCATCCATAGTTGCCTGACTCCCCGTCGTGTAGATAACTACGATACGG
GAGGGCTTACCATCTGGCCCCAGTGCTGCAATGATACCGCGAGACCCACGCTCACCGGCTCCAGATTTAT
CAGCAATAAACCAGCCAGCCGGAAGGGCCGAGCGCAGAAGTGGTCCTGCAACTTTATCCGCCTCCATCCA
GTCTATTAATTGTTGCCGGGAAGCTAGAGTAAGTAGTTCGCCAGTTAATAGTTTGCGCAACGTTGTTGCC
ATTGCTACAGGCATCGTGGTGTCACGCTCGTCGTTTGGTATGGCTTCATTCAGCTCCGGTTCCCAACGAT
CAAGGCGAGTTACATGATCCCCCATGTTGTGCAAAAAAGCGGTTAGCTCCTTCGGTCCTCCGATCGTTGT
CAGAAGTAAGTTGGCCGCAGTGTTATCACTCATGGTTATGGCAGCACTGCATAATTCTCTTACTGTCATG
CCATCCGTAAGATGCTTTTCTGTGACTGGTGAGTACTCAACCAAGTCATTCTGAGAATAGTGTATGCGGC
GACCGAGTTGCTCTTGCCCGGCGTCAATACGGGATAATACCGCGCCACATAGCAGAACTTTAAAAGTGCT
CATCATTGGAAAACGTTCTTCGGGGCGAAAACTCTCAAGGATCTTACCGCTGTTGAGATCCAGTTCGATG
TAACCCACTCGTGCACCCAACTGATCTTCAGCATCTTTTACTTTCACCAGCGTTTCTGGGTGAGCAAAAA
CAGGAAGGCAAAATGCCGCAAAAAAGGGAATAAGGGCGACACGGAAATGTTGAATACTCATACTCTTCCT
TTTTCAATATTATTGAAGCATTTATCAGGGTTATTGTCTCATGAGCGGATACATATTTGAATGTATTTAG
AAAAATAAACAAATAGGGGTTCCGCGCACATTTCCCCGAAAAGTGCCACCTGACGTC
